Addgene plasmid #70693: pRL2697
Purpose: (Empty Backbone) pDU1-E. coli shuttle vector (Cm-r Em-r) with extended polylinker
Depositing lab: Peter Wolk. Depositing organization: Michigan State University. Publication: Paired cloning vectors for complementation of mutations in the cyanobacterium Anabaena sp. strain PCC 7120. Wolk CP, Fan Q, Zhou R, Huang G, Lechno-Yossef S, Kuritz T, Wojciuch E. Arch Microbiol. 2007 Dec;188(6):551-63. Epub 2007 Jul 17. 10.1007/s00203-007-0276-z PubMed 17639350.
Backbone
  Vector backbone: pRL25
  Backbone manufacturer: Wolk Lab
  Backbone size (bp): 7687
  Vector type: Bacterial shuttle vector
  Selectable markers: Erythromycin for cyanobacteria
Growth in bacteria
  Bacterial resistance: Chloramphenicol, 25 μg/mL
  Growth temperature: 37°C
  Growth strain: DH5alpha
  Copy number: Unknown
Gene/Insert
  Cloning method: Restriction Enzyme
  Sequencing primers: 5′ T7
Terms and licenses: Academic/Nonprofit Terms; Industry Terms: Not Available to Industry
How to cite: pRL2697 was a gift from Peter Wolk (Addgene plasmid # 70693 ; http://n2t.net/addgene:70693 ; RRID:Addgene_70693)
