[The description below was written by a language model from this plasmid's Addgene catalogue record and pLannotate feature annotations shown in this document.]
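Description:
pRL2697 is an empty-backbone bacterial shuttle vector of 7,687 bp, derived from pRL25, that is designed to replicate both in E. coli and in filamentous cyanobacteria. It is described as a pDU1–E. coli shuttle vector with an extended polylinker. It belongs to a set of cloning vectors developed for complementing mutations in Anabaena sp. strain PCC 7120. For E. coli, it carries a ColE1/pMB1-type origin of replication. Next to this lies the pBR322 bom (basis of mobility) region, which allows the plasmid to be mobilised by conjugation when transfer functions are supplied in trans. Small fragments of rop and of the tetracycline resistance gene are also annotated, apparently remnants of a pBR322-type ancestor rather than functional genes.

Selection relies on two markers placed in tandem. The first is a chloramphenicol acetyltransferase gene driven by its own cat promoter, used for selection in E. coli. The second is an ermC cassette comprising the regulatory leader peptide and the 23S rRNA methyltransferase, which confers erythromycin resistance and is listed as the selectable marker in cyanobacteria. The cloning region is annotated as a pUC18/19-type multiple cloning site fragment with an adjacent T7 promoter, which also serves as a sequencing primer site.

The automated feature table leaves a stretch of roughly 4 kb unannotated between the polylinker and the resistance genes. The pDU1 cyanobacterial replicon named in the catalogue entry presumably lies there, but the annotation does not identify it. No insert is present, and fragments of interest are introduced by restriction cloning.
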