Features (pLannotate 1.2.2; 11 found; start..end, strand, type, name):
     75..103     +  misc_feature   MCS (fragment): pUC18/19 multiple cloning site
    107..125     -  promoter       T7 promoter: promoter for bacteriophage T7 RNA polymerase
   4285..4363    +  CDS            TcR (fragment): tetracycline efflux protein; tet; confers resistance to tetracycline
   4512..4614    +  promoter       cat promoter: promoter of the E. coli cat gene encoding chloramphenicol acetyltransferase
   4615..5274    +  CDS            CmR: chloramphenicol acetyltransferase; cat; confers resistance to chloramphenicol
   5409..5465    +  CDS            ermC: LPRM_STAAU - Experimental evidence at protein level: Swiss-Prot protein existence level 1. This peptide is involved in the control mechanism of the synthesis of the erythromycin resistance protein. From Staphylococcus aureus.
   5528..6259    +  CDS            ermC: ERMC1_STAAU - Experimental evidence at transcript level: Swiss-Prot protein existence level 2. This protein produces a dimethylation of the adenine residue at position 2085 in 23S rRNA, resulting in reduced affinity between ribosomes and macrolide-lincosamide-streptogramin B antibiotics. From Staphylococcus aureus.
   6279..6371    +  CDS            TcR (fragment): tetracycline efflux protein; tet; confers resistance to tetracycline
   6367..6526    +  CDS            rop (fragment): Rop protein, which maintains plasmids at low copy number; rop
   6628..6768    +  misc_feature   bom: basis of mobility region from pBR322
   6954..7542    -  rep_origin     ori: high-copy-number ColE1/pMB1/pBR322/pUC origin of replication
>Addgene plasmid #70693 | pRL2697 | depositor full sequence | sequence record 126481 | pRL2697 sequence 7687 bps
CCTAGGCCTTAAGATCTGATCATATGCATCCGCGGGCCCGGGTTACGAGATCGATGAATTCGAGCTCGGT
ACCCCTAGAGTCGACCTGCAGGCATGCAAGCTTCTCCCTATAGTGAGTCGTATTAGCGGCCGCAAGCCCA
AGCGTTTTGTTATTGGGCTGACTCAAGATGATAATGTCAAGACCTTAGGTATCGAGGGTGAAGGCGGTGT
CCGTAAGTGTTTTAGGATGTTACGCCTGGGTAAGTTTGCAGTTAGCCACGCCAAGTCCTTAAAAGACCTT
GCCCTTGTGGAGTGGTTAAAGTCGGGGAAATATCGCTGCATGGTGGATGATATGCCGTGTCAGTTACCAG
ATGTAAGCAGTTACAAAATGGTTATGCCCCGGTTACAGTCTGTAACCAGTTTTCAGCCACTCCAAACGGC
TCAACCGACCTCAGAACAAGCATTACAGCCCGTTTCATCCCTCCCAGAACCAAGAGATGAAACCCTAGCA
AAAGTGGTAAAAGCCTGTCTGGAAGCGGGTTTTTCAGAAAGTAAGGTGATTAAAGAAATTTTGGGCTATC
AAGGCGGGCGTTACCAAGAAGGTAAATCGCTACTGGAAAAACTTAAGGATTTGTAGCGGTGCGGTTTAGC
ATTGACTGTTACTTGCTGTACAAGGATAATTTTCTCAAAGCGGAATGGTGTTAAACCCGATTATTAGAGT
CGTCATAGCAAAAGCTTGAAAACTGGCAAGGGTGTACTGGTTTTCGTTCTTTTTGGTTCTAATGGTTATT
TTTTACCAGTTTATTTAGTAATAACCGAGTGCCAAGTTTCTTGTTTTACATAGCAAAGTTAGCAAAAAAC
ATTTTGCCGTGAATTTCCATCTGTAAAAAGCGTCACGGCGAAATTCAGTATTTAGTAAATACAAAAATAA
GTCAAACGTTGATCATGCAACACTTTGGCGTACAATTGATTGAAAATTTTGCCGATAGGCAAAGTTTAAA
TTACCTATTAAAAAAAGTTCAGTGCTTGGGGGTTGTTATGCTACTTAACCGAAGCTAAATAAAACACACA
TACACAGAATTGTTACCACACCAAACACCAAACAGAAAAAACGTGCTTTGAATTTATCAATTAATGGGTG
TAGTTAACAAGTTTTATTTAGCTTCAGGTTAAGCAAATAACATTCAATAGGTACTGGACTGAGACATTTC
CAAATGATCAGCCCAGAAAGCTTAAATACAAATGTATCACTAACCCTGCTTACAAGGGAACTACAAACTG
AAATAATTCTTGGCACTTACACGGTCAGGGTACACACTCGCATTGGTCGAGAACCTTGTGCGCGGTTGTG
GTATTTGTGTCGAGCGCTTGATAAGGATGGGTCTGGTCATTTAACATTGCCATTGCCTGTAGTACAGACG
TTCTTAGATTGTAGTGATAAGTCTGTTTACCGTTGGTTACAGGATGGAAAAAAAATAGGAGCATTCCGCC
GCTACAAAATTAAAGCAGGAATGATAACCGTCTACTTGGGCGGTATGTTTCAAGTTTGTTACAACCTAAA
TTTAAAAAGATGGGGTGATGTTGCAGTAGTGCCTTTAGTCCAAGTGTTAAGCGATTTACGCTCACTGACC
ACTGGCATAGTCACACAAAGCTTTCAACAAAAGAGCCGCTATGCGGCCAACAGACAACTTAAACCAGAGT
ACAGAAAACTTTTTGGAGCGCCACACCCGAACGAGCTAGTGAAGGACACAAGGCAATCCTCTCTTAAATC
GCCAGAGGGGGAAGTACCTTGTGTACTTCACATTAGTTCGTCGCGGATATTCGTCTCAAAAAGTTTCATC
CACTATGGTACATCTCAAAAAGCTGTCAGCTGTGAGTTGGGTATTCACAAGCGCACAGTGCGACGACATC
AAAAGCAGCTGGGCATGAATCGCCGTCAACTTTGCCAAGCCAAAATTGAGTACAATCAACTCCGGCACGC
TCGGAATAATGACGCGTCTGAATTTTGGGCTTTCACTGGAACCAAAACTGATATCGGTTATCAAGTTATG
GGTGACGCGGTTGTGTTTTCTGATGGCATTGCCCCTGGAGCCAAAAAGAGACAGCCCAACACTTACCAAA
TTGACGCGACTGAATTTGACGGTCGATTATTCAAAGTGGGTGACAAGGTGTTCATGAATCGGTGCAACAT
CTACCGCGAACAATTCACCCTAACAACGATGTCAGCAGCACGGCGGAAGTACCATTTCAAACTGTCACAG
TGCCACTTCAGCGAAAATCGAGCCGGTCGGGTAGGCAACCGTTTTGTAATAGGTTGCCACTCTGGCGAGA
TATGAAGGACATTTTTAAGAATTTTTTTTTAGCGTGAAATGCTGCGGCAACCAGTATAGTGATCGACACG
AACTAGTGCAGCATGACCGAGAGCCTATAGGGTCGCGGCTTTTTGGCAATAGAGATCGTATGCAGATCAT
GCGTAGTACTTTCTTCGACCTTAACCCCAAAGAAAGCTTATTAGATGGAGAAGGTCACAATTAGAAAATA
TTCATCGTCCCGATTGACCCTTAACCTTTAATCGGTTTCCACTTGTAAAAAATTCGGCGAGCCATTCTTC
TTAACCCTCAGAGTCGAACTTCATACAAGAATATACAAACCCTTTGGGTTTACCACTAAAACAACGGCGA
TAAAAACCTAATAGGTTTCCACAGAAACGTCTAAGGATTTAGGCGTGTTGTTTTGGGGCAATTTGAGAAA
ATATTAAACCAGTCACAAGTTAACTTGTCGAAGAAATATTGCAGCATTCTGCAACACAGGGAAAGGTATA
ACGTTTCCAAAGTCCGGAACGTGTGCAGAGTTCTAGAACCGATGGATACTTTAAAAGTATCCTCAAGTGT
AGAGCGTGTGTTTAGGCTGCGTCTTTTTTTAGCACCCATAGGGGTCTAAACAGCGTTGGCGTACATTAGA
AGCCAATCACGGATACAGCTTTGCGTCGCTGTTCGGGTGTAACTTCAAGATAGCGTTGCAGTGTGCCAAG
GTCATTGTGACCGGATATCTCTTGAATGTGTCGCAACGGGATACCGGCGCTAGACATTTGGTTGAGGGCA
GTACGGCGGAAACTGTGGGTACTGATGCCTTCTAGCCCGATTCTTTTGGCTGCATCGCGCAAGATTTTAT
CCGCCGCGTATCGCGTGAGCCTATCGCTGACTCCCCTCATGCCAGGGAACAGGGTTCCCGGTTTGGGGTG
ATAGTCAGCCATGAGTGCGGCTAGTCCTGGCTGGATGTCAACCACGCGGGTTTTGAGTTTCCCTTTGGTG
GTAGACTTCCTAAAGGTTAGTGTTTCGCCTTTAATGTCCGTTGTTTGGAGTGCTAGAGCTTCACTAACGC
GGCAACCGGTGAATAGACAGATGCCAAACAAAACGCGATCGCGCGGTGTGGTGAATCCGTCGCTAAACAG
TCGCCTGAGTTCGTCGGAGGTGAGTATTTTGGCTCGTCCGTTGCCGTTAACCTTCATAACCCTTACAGAT
TAAGCATTCCAATACTCTACACGTTATCTGCATTTTGTGGAATTGGTGGCTATATCTATTGATTCTTCGT
ATGCTTTCTGTTGAAAGCCAGTGCTAGTTTAGCCAAGCTTATCAATCGTTGCACGGTAAAATCAGGCTTT
CGACGTAAGGACAGAATTTTGATAACTTCAGCTTATGTTGTCTCCTGAAGAAAGCAACTCTTTGATAAAC
GCGTCGATGGCTTTCCCGGCGGCTGACTGCCTACCCATTTTTAGCTTATTGAGGGTGCGATCGCGGGTTG
CCTCCAATTTGTCTAGATTGTCTATACTATTGTCTATATTCTTTCTGTCTTGCCCGGTAGCTTGTCCTTC
TGCCTGAACTACCGGGCTTTCGATTTTCCCCGCAGTTCCTCCAGTTGCGATTGAAGTTTGTCTAGACGTG
TTGCTAGATTATCTTCTATACGCTTGTCTATAAATTCATCTATATTGTCTAGATTATTAGTTGTGACTTT
ATCTAGACGTTGTTCAATATTGTCTATACGCTGTTCGAGGGATGTGTCTAGATGGGTGGGAGTGTGAGAA
GTGGGAGTATTAAACCTGTTACCTGCCAAATACCAACGAACAAATTCTGTTAACAGTGCTGAGGCGTTGG
AACTTTCAGAACTAGCAAGGTTTTTAAAAGACTCCCATTCTTCGGAGTCAATACGAAAAGTGGCTAGAGT
TTTGTCTGCCATGATTAGATAATGTCTATACTTGTATAGATAGCAGTATAAACTATTGTCTATATTAGTG
TCTATATAAGTCTAGATATCGTCCATTCCGACAGCATCGCCAGTCACTATGGCGTGCTGCTAGCGCTATA
TGCGTTGATGCAATTTCTATGCGGGTACCGAGCTAGAGTCTTTGTTTTGACGCCATTAGCGTACATCGAA
TAAATACCTGTGACGGAAGATCACTTCGCAGAATAAATAAATCCTGGTGTCCCTGTTGATACCGGGAAGC
CCTGGGCCAACTTTTGGCGAAAATGAGACGTTGATCGGCACGTAAGAGGTTCCAACTTTCACCATAATGA
AATAAGATCACTACCGGGCGTATTTTTTGAGTTATCGAGATTTTCAGGAGCTAAGGAAGCTAAAATGGAG
AAAAAAATCACTGGATATACCACCGTTGATATATCCCAATGGCATCGTAAAGAACATTTTGAGGCATTTC
AGTCAGTTGCTCAATGTACCTATAACCAGACCGTTCAGCTGGATATTACGGCCTTTTTAAAGACCGTAAA
GAAAAATAAGCACAAGTTTTATCCGGCCTTTATTCACATTCTTGCCCGCCTGATGAATGCTCATCCGGAA
TTCCGTATGGCAATGAAAGACGGTGAGCTGGTGATATGGGATAGTGTTCACCCTTGTTACACCGTTTTCC
ATGAGCAAACTGAAACGTTTTCATCGCTCTGGAGTGAATACCACGACGATTTCCGGCAGTTTCTACACAT
ATATTCGCAAGATGTGGCGTGTTACGGTGAAAACCTGGCCTATTTCCCTAAAGGGTTTATTGAGAATATG
TTTTTCGTCTCAGCCAATCCCTGGGTGAGTTTCACCAGTTTTGATTTAAACGTGGCCAATATGGACAACT
TCTTCGCCCCCGTTTTCACCATGGGCAAATATTATACGCAAGGCGACAAGGTGCTGATGCCGCTGGCGAT
TCAGGTTCATCATGCCGTTTGTGATGGCTTCCATGTCGGCAGAATGCTTAATGAATTACAACAGTACTGC
GATGAGTGGCAGGGCGGGGCGTAATTTTTTTAAGGCAGTTATTGGTGCCCTTAAACGCCTGGTGCTACGC
CTGAATAAGTGATAATAAGCGGATGAATGGCAGAAATTCGATGAATTCGCGTGCTATAATTATACTAATT
TTATAAGGAGGAAAAAATATGGGCATTTTTAGTATTTTTGTAATCAGCACAGTTCATTATCAACCAAACA
AAAAATAAGTGGTTATAATGAATCGTTAATAAGCAAAATTCATATAACCAAATTAAAGAGGGTTATAATG
AACGAGAAAAATATAAAACACAGTCAAAACTTTATTACTTCAAAACATAATATAGATAAAATAATGACAA
ATATAAGATTAAATGAACATGATAATATCTTTGAAATCGGCTCAGGAAAAGGCCATTTTACCCTTGAATT
AGTAAAGAGGTGTAATTTCGTAACTGCCATTGAAATAGACCATAAATTATGCAAAACTACAGAAAATAAA
CTTGTTGATCACGATAATTTCCAAGTTTTAAACAAGGATATATTGCAGTTTAAATTTCCTAAAAACCAAT
CCTATAAAATATATGGTAATATACCTTATAACATAAGTACGGATATAATACGCAAAATTGTTTTTGATAG
TATAGCTAATGAGATTTATTTAATCGTGGAATACGGGTTTGCTAAAAGATTATTAAATACAAAACGCTCA
TTGGCATTACTTTTAATGGCAGAAGTTGATATTTCTATATTAAGTATGGTTCCAAGAGAATATTTTCATC
CTAAACCTAAAGTGAATAGCTCACTTATCAGATTAAGTAGAAAAAAATCAAGAATATCACACAAAGATAA
ACAAAAGTATAATTATTTCGTTATGAAATGGGTTAACAAAGAATACAAGAAAATATTTACAAAAAATCAA
TTTAACAATTCCTTAAAACATGCAGGAATTGACGATTTAAACAATATTAGCTTTGAACAATTCTTATCTC
TTTTCAATAGCTATAAATTATTTAATAAGTAAGTTAAGGGATGCAGGTCGCCTATATCGCCGACATCACC
GATGGGGAAGATCGGGCTCGCCACTTCGGGCTCATGAGCGCTTGTTTCGGCGTGGGTATGGTGGCAGGCC
CGCTTTATCAGAAGCCAGACATTAACGCTTCTGGAGAAACTCAACGAGCTGGACGCGGATGAACAGGCAG
ACATCTGTGAATCGCTTCACGACCACGCTGATGAGCTTTACCGCAGCTGCCTCGCGCGTTTCGGTGATGA
CGGTGAAAACCTCTGACACATGCAGCTCCCGGAGACGGTCACAGCTTGTCTGTAAGCGGATGCCGGGAGC
AGACAAGCCCGTCAGGGCGCGTCAGCGGGTGTTGGCGGGTGTCGGGGCGCAGCCATGACCCAGTCACGTA
GCGATAGCGGAGTGTATACTGGCTTAACTATGCGGCATCAGAGCAGATTGTACTGAGAGTGCACCATATG
CGGTGTGAAATACCGCACAGATGCGTAAGGAGAAAATACCGCATCAGGCGCTCTTCCGCTTCCTCGCTCA
CTGACTCGCTGCGCTCGGTCGTTCGGCTGCGGCGAGCGGTATCAGCTCACTCAAAGGCGGTAATACGGTT
ATCCACAGAATCAGGGGATAACGCAGGAAAGAACATGTGAGCAAAAGGCCAGCAAAAGGCCAGGAACCGT
AAAAAGGCCGCGTTGCTGGCGTTTTTCCATAGGCTCCGCCCCCCTGACGAGCATCACAAAAATCGACGCT
CAAGTCAGAGGTGGCGAAACCCGACAGGACTATAAAGATACCAGGCGTTTCCCCCTGGAAGCTCCCTCGT
GCGCTCTCCTGTTCCGACCCTGCCGCTTACCGGATACCTGTCCGCCTTTCTCCCTTCGGGAAGCGTGGCG
CTTTCTCAATGCTCACGCTGTAGGTATCTCAGTTCGGTGTAGGTCGTTCGCTCCAAGCTGGGCTGTGTGC
ACGAACCCCCCGTTCAGCCCGACCGCTGCGCCTTATCCGGTAACTATCGTCTTGAGTCCAACCCGGTAAG
ACACGACTTATCGCCACTGGCAGCAGCCACTGGTAACAGGATTAGCAGAGCGAGGTATGTAGGCGGTGCT
ACAGAGTTCTTGAAGTGGTGGCCTAACTACGGCTACACTAGAAGGACAGTATTTGGTATCTGCGCTCTGC
TGAAGCCAGTTACCTTCGGAAAAAGAGTTGGTAGCTCTTGATCCGGCAAACAAACCACCGCTGGTAGCGG
TGGTTTTTTTGTTTGCAAGCAGCAGATTACGCGCAGAAAAAAAGGATCTCAAGAAGATCCTTTGATCTTT
TCTACGGGGTCTGACGCTCAGTGGAACGAAAACTCACGTTAAGGGATTTTGGTCATGAGATTATCAAAAA
GGATCCCTGCCGGCCGGTCCGGCGCGCCCGGGCTCGAGTGCACGTACGACGTCTAGA
