>Addgene plasmid #70693 | pRL2697 | addgene partial sequence | sequence record 130077 | pBR322ori-3 5'-tttgtttgcaagcagcagat-3'
CTTTGATCTTTTCTACGGGGTCTGACGCTCAGTGGAACGAAAACTCACGTTAAGGGATTTTGGTCATGAG
ATTATCAAAAAGGATCCCTGCCGGCCGGTCCGGCGCGCCCGGGCTCGAGTGCACGTACGACGTCTAGACC
TAGGCCTTAAGATCTGATCATATGCATCCGCGGGCCCGGGTTACGAGATCGATGAATTCGAGCTCGGTAC
CCCTAGAGTCGACCTGCAGGCATGCAAGCTTCTCCCTATAGTGAGTCGTATTAGCGGCCGCAAGCCCAAG
CGTTTTGTTATTGGGCTGACTCAAGATGATAATGTCAAGACCTTAGGTATCGAGGGTGAAGGCGGTGTCC
GTAAGTGTTTTAGGATGTTACGCCTGGGTAAGTTTGCAGTTAGCCACGCCAAGTCCTTAAAAGACCTTGC
CCTTGTGGAGTGGTTAAAGTCGGGGAAATATCGCTGCATGGTGGATGATATGCCGTGTCAGTTACCAGAT
GTAAGCAGTTACAAAATGGTTATGCCCCGGTTACAGTCTGTAACCAGTTTTCAGCCACTCCAAACGGCTC
AACCGACCTCAGAACAAGCATTACAGCCCGTTTCATCCCTCCCAGAACCAAGAGATGAAACCCTAGCAAA
AGTGGTAAAAGCCTGTCTGGAAGCGGGTTTTTCAGAAAGTAAGGTGATTAAAGAAATTTTGGGCTATCAA
GGCGGGCGTTACCAAGAAGGTAAATCGCTACTGGAAAAACTTAAGGATTTGTAGCGGTGCGGTTTAGCAT
TGACTGTTACTTGCTGTACAAGGATAAT
