>Addgene plasmid #70693 | pRL2697 | addgene partial sequence | sequence record 130080 | CAT-F 5'-GTTTGTGATGGCTTCCATGTC-3'
AGTGGCAGGGCGGGGCGTAATTTTTTTAAGGCAGTTATTGGTGCCCTTAAACGCCTGGTTGCTACGCCTG
AATAAGTGATAATAAGCGGATGAATGGCAGAAATTCGATGAATTCGCGTGCTATAATTATACTAATTTTA
TAAGGAGGAAAAAATATGGGCATTTTTAGTATTTTTGTAATCAGCACAGTTCATTATCAACCAAACAAAA
AATAAGTGGTTATAATGAATCGTTAATAAGCAAAATTCATATAACCAAATTAAAGAGGGTTATAATGAAC
GAGAAAAATATAAAACACAGTCAAAACTTTATTACTTCAAAACATAATATAGATAAAATAATGACAAATA
TAAGATTAAATGAACATGATAATATCTTTGAAATCGGCTCAGGAAAAGGCCATTTTACCCTTGAATTAGT
AAAGAGGTGTAATTTCGTAACTGCCATTGAAATAGACCATAAATTATGCAAAACTACAGAAAATAAACTT
GTTGATCACGATAATTTCCAAGTTTTAAACAAGGATATATTGCAGTTTAAATTTCCTAAAAACCAATCCT
ATAAAATATATGGTAATATACCTTATAACATAAGTACGGATATAATACGCAAAATTGTTTTTGATAGTAT
AGCTAATGAGATTTATTTAATCGTGGAATACGGGTTTGCTAAAAGATTATTAAATACAAAACGCTCATTG
GCATTACTTTTAATGGCAGAAGTTGATATTTCTATATTAAGTATGGTTCCAAGAGAATATT
